Addgene plasmid #85677: pEJS427-pCSDest2-AcrE2
Purpose: Mammalian expression of anti-CRISPR protein from Type I-E
Depositing lab: Erik Sontheimer. Depositing organization: University of Massachusetts, Worcester. Publication: Naturally Occurring Off-Switches for CRISPR-Cas9. Pawluk A, Amrani N, Zhang Y, Garcia B, Hidalgo-Reyes Y, Lee J, Edraki A, Shah M, Sontheimer EJ, Maxwell KL, Davidson AR. Cell. 2016 Dec 15;167(7):1829-1838.e9. doi: 10.1016/j.cell.2016.11.017. Epub 2016 Dec 8. PubMed 27984730.
Backbone
  Vector backbone: pCSDest2
  Backbone size w/o insert (bp): 4097
  Total vector size (bp): 4349
  Vector type: Mammalian Expression, CRISPR
Growth in bacteria
  Bacterial resistance: Ampicillin, 100 μg/mL
  Growth temperature: 37°C
  Growth strain: DH5alpha
  Copy number: Unknown
Gene/Insert
  Gene/Insert name: Type I-E anti-CRISPR
  Species: Pseudomonas aeruginosa
  Insert size (bp): 252
  Promoter: CMV
  Cloning method: Gibson Cloning
  Sequencing primers: 5′ CGC AAA TGG GCG GTA GGC GTG; 3′ CAG GAA ACA GCT ATG AC
Resource information
  A portion of this plasmid was derived from a plasmid made by: Type I-E anti-CRISPR protein (AcrE2) is described by Pawluk et al. (2014).
Terms and licenses: Academic/Nonprofit Terms; Industry Terms: Not Available to Industry
Depositor comments: Pawluk, A., Bondy-Denomy, J., Cheung, V.H., Maxwell, K.L., and Davidson, A.R. (2014). A new group of phage anti-CRISPR genes inhibits the type I-E CRISPR-Cas system of Pseudomonas aeruginosa. MBio 5, e00896.
How to cite: pEJS427-pCSDest2-AcrE2 was a gift from Erik Sontheimer (Addgene plasmid # 85677 ; http://n2t.net/addgene:85677 ; RRID:Addgene_85677)
