[The description below was written by a language model from this plasmid's Addgene catalogue record, the feature table of its GenBank file and pLannotate feature annotations shown in this document.]
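Description:
pEJS427-pCSDest2-AcrE2 is a small (about 4.35 kb) mammalian expression plasmid built on the pCSDest2 backbone, carrying the gene for AcrE2, an anti-CRISPR protein associated with the type I-E CRISPR-Cas system of Pseudomonas aeruginosa. It is propagated in E. coli through a high-copy ColE1/pUC-type origin and selected with ampicillin via the bla (AmpR) gene and its own promoter. An f1 origin is also present, along with remnants of a lac promoter/operator region and an M13 reverse primer site typical of the cloning vector lineage.

The 252 bp AcrE2 coding sequence, inserted by Gibson assembly, is preceded by a Kozak sequence and driven by a CMV promoter, annotated specifically as the simian cytomegalovirus IE94 immediate-early enhancer/promoter. An SV40 polyadenylation signal downstream terminates and stabilises the transcript. No epitope tag, reporter or mammalian selection marker is annotated, so the plasmid appears suited to transient transfection. An SP6 promoter lies between the CMV promoter and the insert in the sense orientation and could in principle support in vitro transcription of the coding strand, while T7 and T3 promoters lie downstream of the insert in the opposite orientation.

The catalogue lists the construct for mammalian expression of a type I-E anti-CRISPR and classifies it as a CRISPR tool, deposited alongside work on naturally occurring inhibitors of Cas9; its exact experimental role is not stated. The depositor's map and the repository's sequencing result differ by only three nucleotides and show the same features, in reversed orientation.
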