LOCUS       Exported 4349 bp ds-DNA circular SYN 29-NOV-2016
DEFINITION  synthetic circular DNA
ACCESSION   .
VERSION     .
KEYWORDS    p427-pCSDest-AcrE2
SOURCE      synthetic DNA construct
  ORGANISM  synthetic DNA construct
REFERENCE   1 (bases 1 to 4349)
  AUTHORS   Amrani
  TITLE     Direct Submission
  JOURNAL   Exported Tuesday, Nov 29, 2016 from SnapGene 3.1.4
            http://www.snapgene.com
FEATURES             Location/Qualifiers
     source          1..4349
                     /organism="synthetic DNA construct"
                     /mol_type="other DNA"
     promoter        35..53
                     /note="SP6 promoter"
                     /note="promoter for bacteriophage SP6 RNA polymerase"
     misc_feature    97..105
                     /note="kozak"
     misc_feature    106..357
                     /note="AcrE2"
     promoter        complement(376..393)
                     /note="T7 promoter"
                     /note="promoter for bacteriophage T7 RNA polymerase"
     polyA_signal    398..532
                     /note="SV40 poly(A) signal"
                     /note="SV40 polyadenylation signal"
     promoter        complement(645..663)
                     /note="T3 promoter"
                     /note="promoter for bacteriophage T3 RNA polymerase"
     primer_bind     complement(684..700)
                     /note="M13 rev"
                     /note="common sequencing primer, one of multiple similar
                     variants"
     protein_bind    708..724
                     /bound_moiety="lac repressor encoded by lacI"
                     /note="lac operator"
                     /note="The lac repressor binds to the lac operator to
                     inhibit transcription in E. coli. This inhibition can be
                     relieved by adding lactose or
                     isopropyl-beta-D-thiogalactopyranoside (IPTG)."
     promoter        complement(732..762)
                     /note="lac promoter"
                     /note="promoter for the E. coli lac operon"
     protein_bind    777..798
                     /bound_moiety="E. coli catabolite activator protein"
                     /note="CAP binding site"
                     /note="CAP binding activates transcription in the presence
                     of cAMP."
     rep_origin      complement(1086..1674)
                     /direction=LEFT
                     /note="ori"
                     /note="high-copy-number ColE1/pMB1/pBR322/pUC origin of
                     replication"
     CDS             complement(1845..2705)
                     /codon_start=1
                     /gene="bla"
                     /product="beta-lactamase"
                     /note="AmpR"
                     /note="confers resistance to ampicillin, carbenicillin, and
                     related antibiotics"
                     /translation="MSIQHFRVALIPFFAAFCLPVFAHPETLVKVKDAEDQLGARVGYI
                     ELDLNSGKILESFRPEERFPMMSTFKVLLCGAVLSRIDAGQEQLGRRIHYSQNDLVEYS
                     PVTEKHLTDGMTVRELCSAAITMSDNTAANLLLTTIGGPKELTAFLHNMGDHVTRLDRW
                     EPELNEAIPNDERDTTMPVAMATTLRKLLTGELLTLASRQQLIDWMEADKVAGPLLRSA
                     LPAGWFIADKSGAGERGSRGIIAALGPDGKPSRIVVIYTTGSQATMDERNRQIAEIGAS
                     LIKHW"
     promoter        complement(2706..2810)
                     /gene="bla"
                     /note="AmpR promoter"
     rep_origin      complement(2836..3291)
                     /direction=LEFT
                     /note="f1 ori"
                     /note="f1 bacteriophage origin of replication; arrow
                     indicates direction of (+) strand synthesis"
     promoter        3365..4349
                     /note="CMV IE94 promoter"
                     /note="enhancer/promoter region of simian cytomegalovirus
                     major immediate early transcription unit IE94"
ORIGIN
        1 cgccattctg cctggggacg tcggagcaag cttgatttag gtgacactat agaatacaag
       61 ctacttgttc tttttgcagg atcccatcga ttcgaagccg ccaccatgaa tacctatctc
      121 atcgaccccc gcaaaaacaa cgacaactcc ggcgagcgct tcacggttga cgctgtcgac
      181 attacagccg ccgcgaagag cgcagcccaa cagattcttg gcgaggaatt cgagggcctc
      241 gtataccgtg aaaccgggga gagtaacgga agtggcatgt tccaggccta ccaccacctg
      301 cacggcacta accgcacgga gacgaccgtt ggctatccgt ttcatgtaat ggaactctag
      361 ctcgagcctc tagaactata gtgagtcgta ttacgtagat ccagacatga taagatacat
      421 tgatgagttt ggacaaacca caactagaat gcagtgaaaa aaatgcttta tttgtgaaat
      481 ttgtgatgct attgctttat ttgtaaccat tataagctgc aataaacaag ttaacaacaa
      541 caattgcatt cattttatgt ttcaggttca gggggaggtg tgggaggttt tttaattcgc
      601 ggccgcggcg ccaatgcatt gggcccggta cccagctttt gttcccttta gtgagggtta
      661 attgcgcgct tggcgtaatc atggtcatag ctgtttcctg tgtgaaattg ttatccgctc
      721 acaattccac acaacatacg agccggaagc ataaagtgta aagcctgggg tgcctaatga
      781 gtgagctaac tcacattaat tgcgttgcgc tcactgcccg ctttccagtc gggaaacctg
      841 tcgtgccagc tgcattaatg aatcggccaa cgcgcgggga gaggcggttt gcgtattggg
      901 cgctcttccg cttcctcgct cactgactcg ctgcgctcgg tcgttcggct gcggcgagcg
      961 gtatcagctc actcaaaggc ggtaatacgg ttatccacag aatcagggga taacgcagga
     1021 aagaacatgt gagcaaaagg ccagcaaaag gccaggaacc gtaaaaaggc cgcgttgctg
     1081 gcgtttttcc ataggctccg cccccctgac gagcatcaca aaaatcgacg ctcaagtcag
     1141 aggtggcgaa acccgacagg actataaaga taccaggcgt ttccccctgg aagctccctc
     1201 gtgcgctctc ctgttccgac cctgccgctt accggatacc tgtccgcctt tctcccttcg
     1261 ggaagcgtgg cgctttctca tagctcacgc tgtaggtatc tcagttcggt gtaggtcgtt
     1321 cgctccaagc tgggctgtgt gcacgaaccc cccgttcagc ccgaccgctg cgccttatcc
     1381 ggtaactatc gtcttgagtc caacccggta agacacgact tatcgccact ggcagcagcc
     1441 actggtaaca ggattagcag agcgaggtat gtaggcggtg ctacagagtt cttgaagtgg
     1501 tggcctaact acggctacac tagaaggaca gtatttggta tctgcgctct gctgaagcca
     1561 gttaccttcg gaaaaagagt tggtagctct tgatccggca aacaaaccac cgctggtagc
     1621 ggtggttttt ttgtttgcaa gcagcagatt acgcgcagaa aaaaaggatc tcaagaagat
     1681 cctttgatct tttctacggg gtctgacgct cagtggaacg aaaactcacg ttaagggatt
     1741 ttggtcatga gattatcaaa aaggatcttc acctagatcc ttttaaatta aaaatgaagt
     1801 tttaaatcaa tctaaagtat atatgagtaa acttggtctg acagttacca atgcttaatc
     1861 agtgaggcac ctatctcagc gatctgtcta tttcgttcat ccatagttgc ctgactcccc
     1921 gtcgtgtaga taactacgat acgggagggc ttaccatctg gccccagtgc tgcaatgata
     1981 ccgcgagacc cacgctcacc ggctccagat ttatcagcaa taaaccagcc agccggaagg
     2041 gccgagcgca gaagtggtcc tgcaacttta tccgcctcca tccagtctat taattgttgc
     2101 cgggaagcta gagtaagtag ttcgccagtt aatagtttgc gcaacgttgt tgccattgct
     2161 acaggcatcg tggtgtcacg ctcgtcgttt ggtatggctt cattcagctc cggttcccaa
     2221 cgatcaaggc gagttacatg atcccccatg ttgtgcaaaa aagcggttag ctccttcggt
     2281 cctccgatcg ttgtcagaag taagttggcc gcagtgttat cactcatggt tatggcagca
     2341 ctgcataatt ctcttactgt catgccatcc gtaagatgct tttctgtgac tggtgagtac
     2401 tcaaccaagt cattctgaga atagtgtatg cggcgaccga gttgctcttg cccggcgtca
     2461 atacgggata ataccgcgcc acatagcaga actttaaaag tgctcatcat tggaaaacgt
     2521 tcttcggggc gaaaactctc aaggatctta ccgctgttga gatccagttc gatgtaaccc
     2581 actcgtgcac ccaactgatc ttcagcatct tttactttca ccagcgtttc tgggtgagca
     2641 aaaacaggaa ggcaaaatgc cgcaaaaaag ggaataaggg cgacacggaa atgttgaata
     2701 ctcatactct tcctttttca atattattga agcatttatc agggttattg tctcatgagc
     2761 ggatacatat ttgaatgtat ttagaaaaat aaacaaatag gggttccgcg cacatttccc
     2821 cgaaaagtgc cacctaaatt gtaagcgtta atattttgtt aaaattcgcg ttaaattttt
     2881 gttaaatcag ctcatttttt aaccaatagg ccgaaatcgg caaaatccct tataaatcaa
     2941 aagaatagac cgagataggg ttgagtgttg ttccagtttg gaacaagagt ccactattaa
     3001 agaacgtgga ctccaacgtc aaaggnnnnn nnnnnnnnnn nnnnnnnnnn nnnnnnnnnn
     3061 nnnnnnnnnn nnnntnnnnn nnnnnnnnnn nnnnnnnnnn nnnnnnnnnn nnnnnnnnnn
     3121 nnnnnnnnnn nnnnnnnnnn nnnnnnnnnn nnnnnnnnnn nnnnnngnnn nnnnnnnnnn
     3181 nnnnnnnnnn nnnnnnnnnn nnnnnnnnnn nnnnnnnnnn nnnnnnnnnn nnnnnnnnnn
     3241 nnnnnnnnnn nnnnnnnnnn nnnnnnnnnn nnnnnnnnnn nnnnnnnnnn ncccattcgc
     3301 cattcaggct gcgcaactgt tgggaagggc gatcggtgcg ggcctcttcg ctattacgcc
     3361 agtcgaccat agccaattca atatggcgta tatggactca tgccaattca atatggtgga
     3421 tctggacctg tgccaattca atatggcgta tatggactcg tgccaattca atatggtgga
     3481 tctggacccc agccaattca atatggcgga cttggcacca tgccaattca atatggcgga
     3541 cttggcactg tgccaactgg ggaggggtct acttggcacg gtgccaagtt tgaggagggg
     3601 tcttggccct gtgccaagtc cgccatattg aattggcatg gtgccaataa tggcggccat
     3661 attggctata tgccaggatc aatatatagg caatatccaa tatggcccta tgccaatatg
     3721 gctattggcc aggttcaata ctatgtattg gccctatgcc atatagtatt ccatatatgg
     3781 gttttcctat tgacgtagat agcccctccc aatgggcggt cccatatacc atatatgggg
     3841 cttcctaata ccgcccatag ccactccccc attgacgtca atggtctcta tatatggtct
     3901 ttcctattga cgtcatatgg gcggtcctat tgacgtatat ggcgcctccc ccattgacgt
     3961 caattacggt aaatggcccg cctggctcaa tgcccattga cgtcaatagg accacccacc
     4021 attgacgtca atgggatggc tcattgccca ttcatatccg ttctcacgcc ccctattgac
     4081 gtcaatgacg gtaaatggcc cacttggcag tacatcaata tctattaata gtaacttggc
     4141 aagtacatta ctattggaag gacgccaggg tacattggca gtactcccat tgacgtcaat
     4201 ggcggtaaat ggcccgcgat ggctgccaag tacatcccca ttgacgtcaa tggggagggg
     4261 caatgacgca aatgggcgtt ccattgacgt aaatgggcgg taggcgtgcc taatgggagg
     4321 tctatataag caatgctcgt ttagggaac
//
