Features (pLannotate 1.2.2; 14 found; start..end, strand, type, name):
    648..714     +  CDS            lacZα (fragment): LacZα fragment of β-galactosidase; lacZ fragment
    719..1147    +  rep_origin     f1 ori (sequence partly withheld): f1 bacteriophage origin of replication; arrow indicates direction of (+) strand synthesis
   1200..1304    +  promoter       AmpR promoter: bla
   1305..2165    +  CDS            AmpR: β-lactamase; bla; confers resistance to ampicillin, carbenicillin, and related antibiotics
   2336..2924    +  rep_origin     ori: high-copy-number ColE1/pMB1/pBR322/pUC origin of replication
   3107..3199    +  CDS            lacI (fragment): lac repressor; lacI; The lac repressor binds to the lac operator to inhibit transcription in E. coli. This inhibition can be relieved by adding lactose or isopropyl-β-D-thiogalactopyranoside (IPTG).
   3212..3233    +  protein_bind   CAP binding site: CAP binding activates transcription in the presence of cAMP. E. coli catabolite activator protein
   3248..3278    +  promoter       lac promoter: promoter for the E. coli lac operon
   3286..3302    +  protein_bind   lac operator: The lac repressor binds to the lac operator to inhibit transcription in E. coli. This inhibition can be relieved by adding lactose or isopropyl-β-D-thiogalactopyranoside (IPTG). lac repressor encoded by lacI
   3347..3365    +  promoter       T3 promoter: promoter for bacteriophage T3 RNA polymerase
   3478..3612    +  polyA_signal   SV40 poly(A) signal: SV40 polyadenylation signal
   3617..3634    +  promoter       T7 promoter (fragment): promoter for bacteriophage T7 RNA polymerase
   3957..3975    -  promoter       SP6 promoter: promoter for bacteriophage SP6 RNA polymerase
   4010..641     -  promoter       CMV IE94 promoter (across the origin): enhancer/promoter region of simian cytomegalovirus major immediate early transcription unit IE94
>Addgene plasmid #85677 | pEJS427-pCSDest2-AcrE2 | addgene full sequence | sequence record 170455 | Addgene NGS Result
GTCCTATTGACGTCAATGGGCATTGAGCCAGGCGGGCCATTTACCGTAATTGACGTCAATGGGGGAGGCG
CCATATACGTCAATAGGACCGCCCATATGACGTCAATAGGAAAGACCATATATAGAGACCATTGACGTCA
ATGGGGGAGTGGCTATGGGCGGTATTAGGAAGCCCCATATATGGTATATGGGACCGCCCATTGGGAGGGG
CTATCTACGTCAATAGGAAAACCCATATATGGAATACTATATGGCATAGGGCCAATACATAGTATTGAAC
CTGGCCAATAGCCATATTGGCATAGGGCCATATTGGATATTGCCTATATATTGATCCTGGCATATAGCCA
ATATGGCCGCCATTATTGGCACCATGCCAATTCAATATGGCGGACTTGGCACAGGGCCAAGACCCCTCCT
CAAACTTGGCACCGTGCCAAGTAGACCCCTCCCCAGTTGGCACAGTGCCAGGTCCGCCATATTGAATTGG
CATGGTGCCAAGTCCGCCATATTGAATTGGCTGGGGTCCAGATCCACCATATTGAATTGGCACGAGTCCA
TATACGCCATATTGAATTGGCACAGGTCCAGATCCACCATATTGAATTGGCATGAGTCCATATACGCCAT
ATTGAATTGGCGGTCGACTGGCGTAATAGCGAAGAGGCCCGCACCGATCGCCCTTCCCAACAGTTGCGCA
GCCTGAATGGCGAATGGG
[124 nt withheld, positions 719-842]
C
[91 nt withheld, positions 844-934]
A
[49 nt withheld, positions 936-984]
CCTTTGACGTTGGAGTCCACGTTCTTTAATAGTGGACTCTTGTTCCAAACTGGAACAACACTCAACCCTA
TCTCGGTCTATTCTTTTGATTTATAAGGGATTTTGCCGATTTCGGCCTATTGGTTAAAAAATGAGCTGAT
TTAACAAAAATTTAACGCGAATTTTAACAAAATATTAACGCTTACAATTTAGGTGGCACTTTTCGGGGAA
ATGTGCGCGGAACCCCTATTTGTTTATTTTTCTAAATACATTCAAATATGTATCCGCTCATGAGACAATA
ACCCTGATAAATGCTTCAATAATATTGAAAAAGGAAGAGTATGAGTATTCAACATTTCCGTGTCGCCCTT
ATTCCCTTTTTTGCGGCATTTTGCCTTCCTGTTTTTGCTCACCCAGAAACGCTGGTGAAAGTAAAAGATG
CTGAAGATCAGTTGGGTGCACGAGTGGGTTACATCGAACTGGATCTCAACAGCGGTAAGATCCTTGAGAG
TTTTCGCCCCGAAGAACGTTTTCCAATGATGAGCACTTTTAAAGTTCTGCTATGTGGCGCGGTATTATCC
CGTATTGACGCCGGGCAAGAGCAACTCGGTCGCCGCATACACTATTCTCAGAATGACTTGGTTGAGTACT
CACCAGTCACAGAAAAGCATCTTACGGATGGCATGACAGTAAGAGAATTATGCAGTGCTGCCATAACCAT
GAGTGATAACACTGCGGCCAACTTACTTCTGACAACGATCGGAGGACCGAAGGAGCTAACCGCTTTTTTG
CACAACATGGGGGATCATGTAACTCGCCTTGATCGTTGGGAACCGGAGCTGAATGAAGCCATACCAAACG
ACGAGCGTGACACCACGATGCCTGTAGCAATGGCAACAACGTTGCGCAAACTATTAACTGGCGAACTACT
TACTCTAGCTTCCCGGCAACAATTAATAGACTGGATGGAGGCGGATAAAGTTGCAGGACCACTTCTGCGC
TCGGCCCTTCCGGCTGGCTGGTTTATTGCTGATAAATCTGGAGCCGGTGAGCGTGGGTCTCGCGGTATCA
TTGCAGCACTGGGGCCAGATGGTAAGCCCTCCCGTATCGTAGTTATCTACACGACGGGGAGTCAGGCAAC
TATGGATGAACGAAATAGACAGATCGCTGAGATAGGTGCCTCACTGATTAAGCATTGGTAACTGTCAGAC
CAAGTTTACTCATATATACTTTAGATTGATTTAAAACTTCATTTTTAATTTAAAAGGATCTAGGTGAAGA
TCCTTTTTGATAATCTCATGACCAAAATCCCTTAACGTGAGTTTTCGTTCCACTGAGCGTCAGACCCCGT
AGAAAAGATCAAAGGATCTTCTTGAGATCCTTTTTTTCTGCGCGTAATCTGCTGCTTGCAAACAAAAAAA
CCACCGCTACCAGCGGTGGTTTGTTTGCCGGATCAAGAGCTACCAACTCTTTTTCCGAAGGTAACTGGCT
TCAGCAGAGCGCAGATACCAAATACTGTTCTTCTAGTGTAGCCGTAGTTAGGCCACCACTTCAAGAACTC
TGTAGCACCGCCTACATACCTCGCTCTGCTAATCCTGTTACCAGTGGCTGCTGCCAGTGGCGATAAGTCG
TGTCTTACCGGGTTGGACTCAAGACGATAGTTACCGGATAAGGCGCAGCGGTCGGGCTGAACGGGGGGTT
CGTGCACACAGCCCAGCTTGGAGCGAACGACCTACACCGAACTGAGATACCTACAGCGTGAGCTATGAGA
AAGCGCCACGCTTCCCGAAGGGAGAAAGGCGGACAGGTATCCGGTAAGCGGCAGGGTCGGAACAGGAGAG
CGCACGAGGGAGCTTCCAGGGGGAAACGCCTGGTATCTTTATAGTCCTGTCGGGTTTCGCCACCTCTGAC
TTGAGCGTCGATTTTTGTGATGCTCGTCAGGGGGGCGGAGCCTATGGAAAAACGCCAGCAACGCGGCCTT
TTTACGGTTCCTGGCCTTTTGCTGGCCTTTTGCTCACATGTTCTTTCCTGCGTTATCCCCTGATTCTGTG
GATAACCGTATTACCGCCTTTGAGTGAGCTGATACCGCTCGCCGCAGCCGAACGACCGAGCGCAGCGAGT
CAGTGAGCGAGGAAGCGGAAGAGCGCCCAATACGCAAACCGCCTCTCCCCGCGCGTTGGCCGATTCATTA
ATGCAGCTGGCACGACAGGTTTCCCGACTGGAAAGCGGGCAGTGAGCGCAACGCAATTAATGTGAGTTAG
CTCACTCATTAGGCACCCCAGGCTTTACACTTTATGCTCCCGGCTCGTATGTTGTGTGGAATTGTGAGCG
GATAACAATTTCACACAGGAAACAGCTATGACCATGATTACGCCAAGCGCGCAATTAACCCTCACTAAAG
GGAACAAAAGCTGGGTACCGGGCCCAATGCATTGGCGCCGCGGCCGCGAATTAAAAAACCTCCCACACCT
CCCCCTGAACCTGAAACATAAAATGAATGCAATTGTTGTTGTTAACTTGTTTATTGCAGCTTATAATGGT
TACAAATAAAGCAATAGCATCACAAATTTCACAAATAAAGCATTTTTTTCACTGCATTCTAGTTGTGGTT
TGTCCAAACTCATCAATGTATCTTATCATGTCTGGATCTACGTAATACGACTCACTATAGTTCTAGAGGC
TCGAGCTAGAGTTCCATTACATGAAACGGATAGCCAACGGTCGTCTCCGTGCGGTTAGTGCCGTGCAGGT
GGTGGTAGGCCTGGAACATGCCACTTCCGTTACTCTCCCCGGTTTCACGGTATACGAGGCCCTCGAATTC
CTCGCCAAGAATCTGTTGGGCTGCGCTCTTCGCGGCGGCTGTAATGTCGACAGCGTCAACCGTGAAGCGC
TCGCCGGAGTTGTCGTTGTTTTTGCGGGGGTCGATGAGATAGGTATTCATGGTGGCGGCTTCGAATCGAT
GGGATCCTGCAAAAAGAACAAGTAGCTTGTATTCTATAGTGTCACCTAAATCAAGCTTGCTCCGACGTCC
CCAGGCAGAATGGCGGTTCCCTAAACGAGCATTGCTTATATAGACCTCCCATTAGGCACGCCTACCGCCC
ATTTACGTCAATGGAACGCCCATTTGCGTCATTGCCCCTCCCCATTGACGTCAATGGGGATGTACTTGGC
AGCCATCGCGGGCCATTTACCGCCATTGACGTCAATGGGAGTACTGCCAATGTACCCTGGCGTACTTCCA
ATAGTAATGTACTTGCCAAGTTACTATTAATAGATATTGATGTACTGCCAAGTGGGCCATTTACCGTCAT
TGACGTCAATAGGGGGCGTGAGAACGGATATGAATGGGCAATGAGCCATCCCATTGACGTCAATGGTGGG
TG
